>Addgene plasmid #41302 | TAL3128 | depositor partial sequence | sequence record 54941 | TAL3128 sequence 2430 bps
TCTAGAGCTAGCACCATGGACTACAAAGACCATGACGGTGATTATAAAGATCATGACATCGATTACAAGG
ATGACGATGACAAGATGGCCCCCAAGAAGAAGAGGAAGGTGGGCATTCACCGCGGGGTACCTATGGTGGA
CTTGAGGACACTCGGTTATTCGCAACAGCAACAGGAGAAAATCAAGCCTAAGGTCAGGAGCACCGTCGCG
CAACACCACGAGGCGCTTGTGGGGCATGGCTTCACTCATGCGCATATTGTCGCGCTTTCACAGCACCCTG
CGGCGCTTGGGACGGTGGCTGTCAAATACCAAGATATGATTGCGGCCCTGCCCGAAGCCACGCACGAGGC
AATTGTAGGGGTCGGTAAACAGTGGTCGGGAGCGCGAGCACTTGAGGCGCTGCTGACTGTGGCGGGTGAG
CTTAGGGGGCCTCCGCTCCAGCTCGACACCGGGCAGCTGCTGAAGATCGCGAAGAGAGGGGGAGTAACAG
CGGTAGAGGCAGTGCACGCCTGGCGCAATGCGCTCACCGGGGCCCCCTTGAACCTGACCCCAGACCAGGT
AGTCGCAATCGCGTCACATGACGGGGGAAAGCAAGCCCTGGAAACCGTGCAAAGGTTGTTGCCGGTCCTT
TGTCAAGACCACGGCCTTACACCGGAGCAAGTCGTGGCCATTGCAAGCAACATCGGTGGCAAACAGGCTC
TTGAGACGGTTCAGAGACTTCTCCCAGTTCTCTGTCAAGCCCACGGGCTGACTCCCGATCAAGTTGTAGC
GATTGCGTCGCATGACGGAGGGAAACAAGCATTGGAGACTGTCCAACGGCTCCTTCCCGTGTTGTGTCAA
GCCCACGGTTTGACGCCTGCACAAGTGGTCGCCATCGCCAGCCATGATGGCGGTAAGCAGGCGCTGGAAA
CAGTACAGCGCCTGCTGCCTGTACTGTGCCAGGATCATGGACTGACCCCAGACCAGGTAGTCGCAATCGC
GTCAAACGGAGGGGGAAAGCAAGCCCTGGAAACCGTGCAAAGGTTGTTGCCGGTCCTTTGTCAAGACCAC
GGCCTTACACCGGAGCAAGTCGTGGCCATTGCAAGCAATGGGGGTGGCAAACAGGCTCTTGAGACGGTTC
AGAGACTTCTCCCAGTTCTCTGTCAAGCCCACGGGCTGACTCCCGATCAAGTTGTAGCGATTGCGTCCAA
CGGTGGAGGGAAACAAGCATTGGAGACTGTCCAACGGCTCCTTCCCGTGTTGTGTCAAGCCCACGGTTTG
ACGCCTGCACAAGTGGTCGCCATCGCCTCGAATGGCGGCGGTAAGCAGGCGCTGGAAACAGTACAGCGCC
TGCTGCCTGTACTGTGCCAGGATCATGGACTGACCCCAGACCAGGTAGTCGCAATCGCGTCAAACGGAGG
GGGAAAGCAAGCCCTGGAAACCGTGCAAAGGTTGTTGCCGGTCCTTTGTCAAGACCACGGCCTTACACCG
GAGCAAGTCGTGGCCATTGCAAGCAATGGGGGTGGCAAACAGGCTCTTGAGACGGTTCAGAGACTTCTCC
CAGTTCTCTGTCAAGCCCACGGGCTGACTCCCGATCAAGTTGTAGCGATTGCGTCGCATGACGGAGGGAA
ACAAGCATTGGAGACTGTCCAACGGCTCCTTCCCGTGTTGTGTCAAGCCCACGGTTTGACGCCTGCACAA
GTGGTCGCCATCGCCAACAACAACGGCGGTAAGCAGGCGCTGGAAACAGTACAGCGCCTGCTGCCTGTAC
TGTGCCAGGATCATGGACTGACCCCAGACCAGGTAGTCGCAATCGCGTCAAACGGAGGGGGAAAGCAAGC
CCTGGAAACCGTGCAAAGGTTGTTGCCGGTCCTTTGTCAAGACCACGGCCTTACACCGGAGCAAGTCGTG
GCCATTGCAAGCAATGGGGGTGGCAAACAGGCTCTTGAGACGGTTCAGAGACTTCTCCCAGTTCTCTGTC
AAGCCCACGGGCTGACTCCCGATCAAGTTGTAGCGATTGCGTCCAACGGTGGAGGGAAACAAGCATTGGA
GACTGTCCAACGGCTCCTTCCCGTGTTGTGTCAAGCCCACGGTTTGACGCCTGCACAAGTGGTCGCCATC
GCCAACAACAACGGCGGTAAGCAGGCGCTGGAAACAGTACAGCGCCTGCTGCCTGTACTGTGCCAGGATC
ATGGACTGACACCCGAACAGGTGGTCGCCATTGCTAATAATAACGGAGGACGGCCAGCCTTGGAGTCCAT
CGTAGCCCAATTGTCCAGGCCCGATCCCGCGTTGGCTGCGTTAACGAATGACCATCTGGTGGCGTTGGCA
TGTCTTGGTGGACGACCCGCGCTCGATGCAGTCAAAAAGGGTCTGCCTCATGCTCCCGCATTGATCAAAA
GAACCAACCGGCGGATTCCCGAGAGAACTTCCCATCGAGTCGCGGGATCC
