>Addgene plasmid #41302 | TAL3128 | addgene partial sequence | sequence record 56107 | JDS-TALEN-F 5'-TAGGGGTCGGTAAACAGTGG-3'
TGCTGACTGTGGCGGGTGAGCTTAGGGGGCCTCCGCTCCAGCTCGACACCGGGCAGCTGCTGAAGATCGC
GAAGAGAGGGGGAGTAACAGCGGTAGAGGCAGTGCACGCCTGGCGCAATGCGCTCACCGGGGCCCCCTTG
AACCTGACCCCAGACCAGGTAGTCGCAATCGCGTCACATGACGGGGGAAAGCAAGCCCTGGAAACCGTGC
AAAGGTTGTTGCCGGTCCTTTGTCAAGACCACGGCCTTACACCGGAGCAAGTCGTGGCCATTGCAAGCAA
CATCGGTGGCAAACAGGCTCTTGAGACGGTTCAGAGACTTCTCCCAGTTCTCTGTCAAGCCCACGGGCTG
ACTCCCGATCAAGTTGTAGCGATTGCGTCGCATGACGGAGGGAAACAAGCATTGGAGACTGTCCAACGGC
TCCTTCCCGTGTTGTGTCAAGCCCACGGTTTGACGCCTGCACAAGTGGTCGCCATCGCCAGCCATGATGG
CGGTAAGCAGGCGCTGGAAACAGTACAGCGCCTGCTGCCTGTACTGTGCCAGGATCATGGACTGACCCCA
GACCAGGTAGTCGCAATCGCGTCAAACGGAGGGGGAAAGCAAGCCCTGGAAACCGTGCAAAGGTTGTTGC
CGGTCCTTTGTCAAGACCACGGCCTTACACCGGAGCAAGTCGTGGCCATTGCAAGCAATGGGGGTGGCAA
ACAGGCTCTTGAGACGGTTCAGAGACTTCTCCCAGTTCTCTGTCAAGCCCACGGGCTGACTCCCGATCAA
GTTGTAGCGATTGCGTCCAACGGTGGAGGGAAACAAGCATTGGAGACTGTCCAACGGCTCCTTCCCGTGT
TGTGTCAAGCCCACGGTTTGACGCCTGCACAAGTGGTCGCCATCGCCTCGAATGGCGGCGG
