[The description below was written by a language model from this plasmid's Addgene catalogue record.]
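Description:
TAL3128 is a TALEN expression plasmid encoding the "left" half of a nuclease pair designed against the zebrafish (D. rerio) gene nptx2a. It is built on the JDS74 backbone (about 6.4 kb without insert), a TALEN framework vector classed as mammalian expression with a T7 element. It is propagated in E. coli as a high-copy plasmid under ampicillin selection. The record does not include a feature table, so the origin of replication and other backbone details are not stated. The use of a BGH reverse sequencing primer suggests a BGH polyadenylation region downstream of the coding sequence.

The insert is an engineered array of TAL effector repeats of roughly 1.6 kb, assembled to recognise a specific 18-nucleotide site in nptx2a; the restriction sites used for cloning were destroyed in the process. The backbone supplies the flanking coding parts, so the repeat array is expressed as a single fusion protein with an N-terminal 3X FLAG tag for detection and a C-terminal wild-type FokI nuclease domain. Because FokI cleaves only as a dimer, this construct is meant to be used with a matching "right" TALEN that binds the opposite strand nearby. The two FokI domains then come together over the spacer and make a double-strand break, whose error-prone repair can produce disrupting indels.

The CMV promoter drives expression in transfected cells. The T7 designation indicates that the coding sequence can probably also be transcribed in vitro into mRNA, the usual route for embryo injection. The associated work concerns targeted gene disruption in somatic zebrafish cells, and the insert name suggests the plasmid belongs to a set of community TALENs for zebrafish genes.
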