Addgene plasmid #41302: TAL3128
Depositing lab: Keith Joung. Depositing organization: Massachusetts General Hospital. Publication: Targeted gene disruption in somatic zebrafish cells using engineered TALENs. Sander JD, Cade L, Khayter C, Reyon D, Peterson RT, Joung JK, Yeh JR. Nat Biotechnol. 2011 Aug 5;29(8):697-8. doi: 10.1038/nbt.1934. PubMed 21822241.
Backbone
  Vector backbone: JDS74
  Backbone manufacturer: Addgene plasmid #32288
  Backbone size w/o insert (bp): 6447
  Vector type: Mammalian Expression ; T7
Growth in bacteria
  Bacterial resistance: Ampicillin, 100 μg/mL
  Growth temperature: 37°C
  Growth strain: XL1 Blue
  Copy number: High Copy
Gene/Insert
  Gene/Insert name: ZebrafishCommunity-nptx2a-Left (alt name: nptx2a)
  Species: D. rerio (zebrafish)
  Insert size (bp): 1640
  Entrez Gene: nptx2a (a.k.a. nptx2)
  Promoter: CMV
  Tag / fusion protein: 3X Flag (N terminal on backbone); WT FOKI (C terminal on backbone)
  Cloning method: Restriction Enzyme; 5′ cloning site N/A (destroyed during cloning); 3′ cloning site N/A (destroyed during cloning)
  Sequencing primers: 5′ CMV-F; 3′ BGH-rev
Terms and licenses: Academic/Nonprofit Terms; Industry Terms: Not Available to Industry
Depositor comments: Target binding site: TCACCTTTTTTCGTTTGG It is strongly recommended that users perform a diagnostic digest to verify this plasmid prior to use. For example, a double digest of the plasmid with BamHI and KpnI should result in two bands at 2.3kb and 5.8kb.
How to cite: TAL3128 was a gift from Keith Joung (Addgene plasmid # 41302 ; http://n2t.net/addgene:41302 ; RRID:Addgene_41302)
